>Addgene plasmid #170293 | LentiCRISPRv2puro-Tyr | addgene full sequence | sequence record 334507 | Addgene NGS Result
GTCGACGGATCGGGAGATCTCCCGATCCCCTATGGTGCACTCTCAGTACAATCTGCTCTGATGCCGCATA
GTTAAGCCAGTATCTGCTCCCTGCTTGTGTGTTGGAGGTCGCTGAGTAGTGCGCGAGCAAAATTTAAGCT
ACAACAAGGCAAGGCTTGACCGACAATTGCATGAAGAATCTGCTTAGGGTTAGGCGTTTTGCGCTGCTTC
GCGATGTACGGGCCAGATATACGCGTTGACATTGATTATTGACTAGTTATTAATAGTAATCAATTACGGG
GTCATTAGTTCATAGCCCATATATGGAGTTCCGCGTTACATAACTTACGGTAAATGGCCCGCCTGGCTGA
CCGCCCAACGACCCCCGCCCATTGACGTCAATAATGACGTATGTTCCCATAGTAACGCCAATAGGGACTT
TCCATTGACGTCAATGGGTGGAGTATTTACGGTAAACTGCCCACTTGGCAGTACATCAAGTGTATCATAT
GCCAAGTACGCCCCCTATTGACGTCAATGACGGTAAATGGCCCGCCTGGCATTATGCCCAGTACATGACC
TTATGGGACTTTCCTACTTGGCAGTACATCTACGTATTAGTCATCGCTATTACCATGGTGATGCGGTTTT
GGCAGTACATCAATGGGCGTGGATAGCGGTTTGACTCACGGGGATTTCCAAGTCTCCACCCCATTGACGT
CAATGGGAGTTTGTTTTGGCACCAAAATCAACGGGACTTTCCAAAATGTCGTAACAACTCCGCCCCATTG
ACGCAAATGGGCGGTAGGCGTGTACGGTGGGAGGTCTATATAAGCAGCGCGTTTTGCCTGTACTGGGTCT
CTCTGGTTAGACCAGATCTGAGCCTGGGAGCTCTCTGGCTAACTAGGGAACCCACTGCTTAAGCCTCAAT
AAAGCTTGCCTTGAGTGCTTCAAGTAGTGTGTGCCCGTCTGTTGTGTGACTCTGGTAACTAGAGATCCCT
CAGACCCTTTTAGTCAGTGTGGAAAATCTCTAGCAGTGGCGCCCGAACAGGGACTTGAAAGCGAAAGGGA
AACCAGAGGAGCTCTCTCGACGCAGGACTCGGCTTGCTGAAGCGCGCACGGCAAGAGGCGAGGGGCGGCG
ACTGGTGAGTACGCCAAAAATTTTGACTAGCGGAGGCTAGAAGGAGAGAGATGGGTGCGAGAGCGTCAGT
ATTAAGCGGGGGAGAATTAGATCGCGATGGGAAAAAATTCGGTTAAGGCCAGGGGGAAAGAAAAAATATA
AATTAAAACATATAGTATGGGCAAGCAGGGAGCTAGAACGATTCGCAGTTAATCCTGGCCTGTTAGAAAC
ATCAGAAGGCTGTAGACAAATACTGGGACAGCTACAACCATCCCTTCAGACAGGATCAGAAGAACTTAGA
TCATTATATAATACAGTAGCAACCCTCTATTGTGTGCATCAAAGGATAGAGATAAAAGACACCAAGGAAG
CTTTAGACAAGATAGAGGAAGAGCAAAACAAAAGTAAGACCACCGCACAGCAAGCGGCCGCTGATCTTCA
GACCTGGAGGAGGAGATATGAGGGACAATTGGAGAAGTGAATTATATAAATATAAAGTAGTAAAAATTGA
ACCATTAGGAGTAGCACCCACCAAGGCAAAGAGAAGAGTGGTGCAGAGAGAAAAAAGAGCAGTGGGAATA
GGAGCTTTGTTCCTTGGGTTCTTGGGAGCAGCAGGAAGCACTATGGGCGCAGCGTCAATGACGCTGACGG
TACAGGCCAGACAATTATTGTCTGGTATAGTGCAGCAGCAGAACAATTTGCTGAGGGCTATTGAGGCGCA
ACAGCATCTGTTGCAACTCACAGTCTGGGGCATCAAGCAGCTCCAGGCAAGAATCCTGGCTGTGGAAAGA
TACCTAAAGGATCAACAGCTCCTGGGGATTTGGGGTTGCTCTGGAAAACTCATTTGCACCACTGCTGTGC
CTTGGAATGCTAGTTGGAGTAATAAATCTCTGGAACAGATTTGGAATCACACGACCTGGATGGAGTGGGA
CAGAGAAATTAACAATTACACAAGCTTAATACACTCCTTAATTGAAGAATCGCAAAACCAGCAAGAAAAG
AATGAACAAGAATTATTGGAATTAGATAAATGGGCAAGTTTGTGGAATTGGTTTAACATAACAAATTGGC
TGTGGTATATAAAATTATTCATAATGATAGTAGGAGGCTTGGTAGGTTTAAGAATAGTTTTTGCTGTACT
TTCTATAGTGAATAGAGTTAGGCAGGGATATTCACCATTATCGTTTCAGACCCACCTCCCAACCCCGAGG
GGACCCGACAGGCCCGAAGGAATAGAAGAAGAAGGTGGAGAGAGAGACAGAGACAGATCCATTCGATTAG
TGAACGGATCGGCACTGCGTGCGCCAATTCTGCAGACAAATGGCAGTATTCATCCACAATTTTAAAAGAA
AAGGGGGGATTGGGGGGTACAGTGCAGGGGAAAGAATAGTAGACATAATAGCAACAGACATACAAACTAA
AGAATTACAAAAACAAATTACAAAAATTCAAAATTTTCGGGTTTATTACAGGGACAGCAGAGATCCAGTT
TGGTTAATTAAGGTACCGAGGGCCTATTTCCCATGATTCCTTCATATTTGCATATACGATACAAGGCTGT
TAGAGAGATAATTAGAATTAATTTGACTGTAAACACAAAGATATTAGTACAAAATACGTGACGTAGAAAG
TAATAATTTCTTGGGTAGTTTGCAGTTTTAAAATTATGTTTTAAAATGGACTATCATATGCTTACCGTAA
CTTGAAAGTATTTCGATTTCTTGGCTTTATATATCTTGTGGAAAGGACGAAACACCGGGTGGATGACCGT
GAGTCCGTTTTAGAGCTAGAAATAGCAAGTTAAAATAAGGCTAGTCCGTTATCAACTTGAAAAAGTGGCA
CCGAGTCGGTGCTTTTTTGAATTCGCTAGCTAGGTCTTGAAAGGAGTGGGAATTGGCTCCGGTGCCCGTC
AGTGGGCAGAGCGCACATCGCCCACAGTCCCCGAGAAGTTGGGGGGAGGGGTCGGCAATTGATCCGGTGC
CTAGAGAAGGTGGCGCGGGGTAAACTGGGAAAGTGATGTCGTGTACTGGCTCCGCCTTTTTCCCGAGGGT
GGGGGAGAACCGTATATAAGTGCAGTAGTCGCCGTGAACGTTCTTTTTCGCAACGGGTTTGCCGCCAGAA
CACAGGACCGGTTCTAGAGCGCTGCCACCATGGACAAGAAGTACAGCATCGGCCTGGACATCGGCACCAA
CTCTGTGGGCTGGGCCGTGATCACCGACGAGTACAAGGTGCCCAGCAAGAAATTCAAGGTGCTGGGCAAC
ACCGACCGGCACAGCATCAAGAAGAACCTGATCGGAGCCCTGCTGTTCGACAGCGGCGAAACAGCCGAGG
CCACCCGGCTGAAGAGAACCGCCAGAAGAAGATACACCAGACGGAAGAACCGGATCTGCTATCTGCAAGA
GATCTTCAGCAACGAGATGGCCAAGGTGGACGACAGCTTCTTCCACAGACTGGAAGAGTCCTTCCTGGTG
GAAGAGGATAAGAAGCACGAGCGGCACCCCATCTTCGGCAACATCGTGGACGAGGTGGCCTACCACGAGA
AGTACCCCACCATCTACCACCTGAGAAAGAAACTGGTGGACAGCACCGACAAGGCCGACCTGCGGCTGAT
CTATCTGGCCCTGGCCCACATGATCAAGTTCCGGGGCCACTTCCTGATCGAGGGCGACCTGAACCCCGAC
AACAGCGACGTGGACAAGCTGTTCATCCAGCTGGTGCAGACCTACAACCAGCTGTTCGAGGAAAACCCCA
TCAACGCCAGCGGCGTGGACGCCAAGGCCATCCTGTCTGCCAGACTGAGCAAGAGCAGACGGCTGGAAAA
TCTGATCGCCCAGCTGCCCGGCGAGAAGAAGAATGGCCTGTTCGGAAACCTGATTGCCCTGAGCCTGGGC
CTGACCCCCAACTTCAAGAGCAACTTCGACCTGGCCGAGGATGCCAAACTGCAGCTGAGCAAGGACACCT
ACGACGACGACCTGGACAACCTGCTGGCCCAGATCGGCGACCAGTACGCCGACCTGTTTCTGGCCGCCAA
GAACCTGTCCGACGCCATCCTGCTGAGCGACATCCTGAGAGTGAACACCGAGATCACCAAGGCCCCCCTG
AGCGCCTCTATGATCAAGAGATACGACGAGCACCACCAGGACCTGACCCTGCTGAAAGCTCTCGTGCGGC
AGCAGCTGCCTGAGAAGTACAAAGAGATTTTCTTCGACCAGAGCAAGAACGGCTACGCCGGCTACATTGA
CGGCGGAGCCAGCCAGGAAGAGTTCTACAAGTTCATCAAGCCCATCCTGGAAAAGATGGACGGCACCGAG
GAACTGCTCGTGAAGCTGAACAGAGAGGACCTGCTGCGGAAGCAGCGGACCTTCGACAACGGCAGCATCC
CCCACCAGATCCACCTGGGAGAGCTGCACGCCATTCTGCGGCGGCAGGAAGATTTTTACCCATTCCTGAA
GGACAACCGGGAAAAGATCGAGAAGATCCTGACCTTCCGCATCCCCTACTACGTGGGCCCTCTGGCCAGG
GGAAACAGCAGATTCGCCTGGATGACCAGAAAGAGCGAGGAAACCATCACCCCCTGGAACTTCGAGGAAG
TGGTGGACAAGGGCGCTTCCGCCCAGAGCTTCATCGAGCGGATGACCAACTTCGATAAGAACCTGCCCAA
CGAGAAGGTGCTGCCCAAGCACAGCCTGCTGTACGAGTACTTCACCGTGTATAACGAGCTGACCAAAGTG
AAATACGTGACCGAGGGAATGAGAAAGCCCGCCTTCCTGAGCGGCGAGCAGAAAAAGGCCATCGTGGACC
TGCTGTTCAAGACCAACCGGAAAGTGACCGTGAAGCAGCTGAAAGAGGACTACTTCAAGAAAATCGAGTG
CTTCGACTCCGTGGAAATCTCCGGCGTGGAAGATCGGTTCAACGCCTCCCTGGGCACATACCACGATCTG
CTGAAAATTATCAAGGACAAGGACTTCCTGGACAATGAGGAAAACGAGGACATTCTGGAAGATATCGTGC
TGACCCTGACACTGTTTGAGGACAGAGAGATGATCGAGGAACGGCTGAAAACCTATGCCCACCTGTTCGA
CGACAAAGTGATGAAGCAGCTGAAGCGGCGGAGATACACCGGCTGGGGCAGGCTGAGCCGGAAGCTGATC
AACGGCATCCGGGACAAGCAGTCCGGCAAGACAATCCTGGATTTCCTGAAGTCCGACGGCTTCGCCAACA
GAAACTTCATGCAGCTGATCCACGACGACAGCCTGACCTTTAAAGAGGACATCCAGAAAGCCCAGGTGTC
CGGCCAGGGCGATAGCCTGCACGAGCACATTGCCAATCTGGCCGGCAGCCCCGCCATTAAGAAGGGCATC
CTGCAGACAGTGAAGGTGGTGGACGAGCTCGTGAAAGTGATGGGCCGGCACAAGCCCGAGAACATCGTGA
TCGAAATGGCCAGAGAGAACCAGACCACCCAGAAGGGACAGAAGAACAGCCGCGAGAGAATGAAGCGGAT
CGAAGAGGGCATCAAAGAGCTGGGCAGCCAGATCCTGAAAGAACACCCCGTGGAAAACACCCAGCTGCAG
AACGAGAAGCTGTACCTGTACTACCTGCAGAATGGGCGGGATATGTACGTGGACCAGGAACTGGACATCA
ACCGGCTGTCCGACTACGATGTGGACCATATCGTGCCTCAGAGCTTTCTGAAGGACGACTCCATCGACAA
CAAGGTGCTGACCAGAAGCGACAAGAACCGGGGCAAGAGCGACAACGTGCCCTCCGAAGAGGTCGTGAAG
AAGATGAAGAACTACTGGCGGCAGCTGCTGAACGCCAAGCTGATTACCCAGAGAAAGTTCGACAATCTGA
CCAAGGCCGAGAGAGGCGGCCTGAGCGAACTGGATAAGGCCGGCTTCATCAAGAGACAGCTGGTGGAAAC
CCGGCAGATCACAAAGCACGTGGCACAGATCCTGGACTCCCGGATGAACACTAAGTACGACGAGAATGAC
AAGCTGATCCGGGAAGTGAAAGTGATCACCCTGAAGTCCAAGCTGGTGTCCGATTTCCGGAAGGATTTCC
AGTTTTACAAAGTGCGCGAGATCAACAACTACCACCACGCCCACGACGCCTACCTGAACGCCGTCGTGGG
AACCGCCCTGATCAAAAAGTACCCTAAGCTGGAAAGCGAGTTCGTGTACGGCGACTACAAGGTGTACGAC
GTGCGGAAGATGATCGCCAAGAGCGAGCAGGAAATCGGCAAGGCTACCGCCAAGTACTTCTTCTACAGCA
ACATCATGAACTTTTTCAAGACCGAGATTACCCTGGCCAACGGCGAGATCCGGAAGCGGCCTCTGATCGA
GACAAACGGCGAAACCGGGGAGATCGTGTGGGATAAGGGCCGGGATTTTGCCACCGTGCGGAAAGTGCTG
AGCATGCCCCAAGTGAATATCGTGAAAAAGACCGAGGTGCAGACAGGCGGCTTCAGCAAAGAGTCTATCC
TGCCCAAGAGGAACAGCGATAAGCTGATCGCCAGAAAGAAGGACTGGGACCCTAAGAAGTACGGCGGCTT
CGACAGCCCCACCGTGGCCTATTCTGTGCTGGTGGTGGCCAAAGTGGAAAAGGGCAAGTCCAAGAAACTG
AAGAGTGTGAAAGAGCTGCTGGGGATCACCATCATGGAAAGAAGCAGCTTCGAGAAGAATCCCATCGACT
TTCTGGAAGCCAAGGGCTACAAAGAAGTGAAAAAGGACCTGATCATCAAGCTGCCTAAGTACTCCCTGTT
CGAGCTGGAAAACGGCCGGAAGAGAATGCTGGCCTCTGCCGGCGAACTGCAGAAGGGAAACGAACTGGCC
CTGCCCTCCAAATATGTGAACTTCCTGTACCTGGCCAGCCACTATGAGAAGCTGAAGGGCTCCCCCGAGG
ATAATGAGCAGAAACAGCTGTTTGTGGAACAGCACAAGCACTACCTGGACGAGATCATCGAGCAGATCAG
CGAGTTCTCCAAGAGAGTGATCCTGGCCGACGCTAATCTGGACAAAGTGCTGTCCGCCTACAACAAGCAC
CGGGATAAGCCCATCAGAGAGCAGGCCGAGAATATCATCCACCTGTTTACCCTGACCAATCTGGGAGCCC
CTGCCGCCTTCAAGTACTTTGACACCACCATCGACCGGAAGAGGTACACCAGCACCAAAGAGGTGCTGGA
CGCCACCCTGATCCACCAGAGCATCACCGGCCTGTACGAGACACGGATCGACCTGTCTCAGCTGGGAGGC
GACAAGCGACCTGCCGCCACAAAGAAGGCTGGACAGGCTAAGAAGAAGAAAGATTACAAAGACGATGACG
ATAAGGGATCCGGCGCAACAAACTTCTCTCTGCTGAAACAAGCCGGAGATGTCGAAGAGAATCCTGGACC
GACCGAGTACAAGCCCACGGTGCGCCTCGCCACCCGCGACGACGTCCCCAGGGCCGTACGCACCCTCGCC
GCCGCGTTCGCCGACTACCCCGCCACGCGCCACACCGTCGATCCGGACCGCCACATCGAGCGGGTCACCG
AGCTGCAAGAACTCTTCCTCACGCGCGTCGGGCTCGACATCGGCAAGGTGTGGGTCGCGGACGACGGCGC
CGCGGTGGCGGTCTGGACCACGCCGGAGAGCGTCGAAGCGGGGGCGGTGTTCGCCGAGATCGGCCCGCGC
ATGGCCGAGTTGAGCGGTTCCCGGCTGGCCGCGCAGCAACAGATGGAAGGCCTCCTGGCGCCGCACCGGC
CCAAGGAGCCCGCGTGGTTCCTGGCCACCGTCGGAGTCTCGCCCGACCACCAGGGCAAGGGTCTGGGCAG
CGCCGTCGTGCTCCCCGGAGTGGAGGCGGCCGAGCGCGCCGGGGTGCCCGCCTTCCTGGAGACCTCCGCG
CCCCGCAACCTCCCCTTCTACGAGCGGCTCGGCTTCACCGTCACCGCCGACGTCGAGGTGCCCGAAGGAC
CGCGCACCTGGTGCATGACCCGCAAGCCCGGTGCCTGAACGCGTTAAGTCGACAATCAACCTCTGGATTA
CAAAATTTGTGAAAGATTGACTGGTATTCTTAACTATGTTGCTCCTTTTACGCTATGTGGATACGCTGCT
TTAATGCCTTTGTATCATGCTATTGCTTCCCGTATGGCTTTCATTTTCTCCTCCTTGTATAAATCCTGGT
TGCTGTCTCTTTATGAGGAGTTGTGGCCCGTTGTCAGGCAACGTGGCGTGGTGTGCACTGTGTTTGCTGA
CGCAACCCCCACTGGTTGGGGCATTGCCACCACCTGTCAGCTCCTTTCCGGGACTTTCGCTTTCCCCCTC
CCTATTGCCACGGCGGAACTCATCGCCGCCTGCCTTGCCCGCTGCTGGACAGGGGCTCGGCTGTTGGGCA
CTGACAATTCCGTGGTGTTGTCGGGGAAATCATCGTCCTTTCCTTGGCTGCTCGCCTGTGTTGCCACCTG
GATTCTGCGCGGGACGTCCTTCTGCTACGTCCCTTCGGCCCTCAATCCAGCGGACCTTCCTTCCCGCGGC
CTGCTGCCGGCTCTGCGGCCTCTTCCGCGTCTTCGCCTTCGCCCTCAGACGAGTCGGATCTCCCTTTGGG
CCGCCTCCCCGCGTCGACTTTAAGACCAATGACTTACAAGGCAGCTGTAGATCTTAGCCACTTTTTAAAA
GAAAAGGGGGGACTGGAAGGGCTAATTCACTCCCAACGAAGACAAGATCTGCTTTTTGCTTGTACTGGGT
CTCTCTGGTTAGACCAGATCTGAGCCTGGGAGCTCTCTGGCTAACTAGGGAACCCACTGCTTAAGCCTCA
ATAAAGCTTGCCTTGAGTGCTTCAAGTAGTGTGTGCCCGTCTGTTGTGTGACTCTGGTAACTAGAGATCC
CTCAGACCCTTTTAGTCAGTGTGGAAAATCTCTAGCAGGGCCCGTTTAAACCCGCTGATCAGCCTCGACT
GTGCCTTCTAGTTGCCAGCCATCTGTTGTTTGCCCCTCCCCCGTGCCTTCCTTGACCCTGGAAGGTGCCA
CTCCCACTGTCCTTTCCTAATAAAATGAGGAAATTGCATCGCATTGTCTGAGTAGGTGTCATTCTATTCT
GGGGGGTGGGGTGGGGCAGGACAGCAAGGGGGAGGATTGGGAAGACAATAGCAGGCATGCTGGGGATGCG
GTGGGCTCTATGGCTTCTGAGGCGGAAAGAACCAGCTGGGGCTCTAGGGGGTATCCCC
[124 nt withheld, positions 9299-9422]
C
[91 nt withheld, positions 9424-9514]
A
[49 nt withheld, positions 9516-9564]
CCTTTGACGTTGGAGTCCACGTTCTTT
[37 nt withheld, positions 9592-9628]
ACCCTATCTCGGTCTATTCTTTTGATTTATAAGGGATTTTGCCGATTTCGGCCTATTGGTTAAAAAATGA
GCTGATTTAACAAAAATTTAACGCGAATTAATTCTGTGGAATGTGTGTCAGTTAGGGTGTGGAAAGTCCC
CAGGCTCCCCAGCAGGCAGAAGTATGCAAAGCATGCATCTCAATTAGTCAGCAACCAGGTGTGGAAAGTC
CCCAGGCTCCCCAGCAGGCAGAAGTATGCAAAGCATGCATCTCAATTAGTCAGCAACCATAGTCCCGCCC
CTAACTCCGCCCATCCCGCCCCTAACTCCGCCCAGTTCCGCCCATTCTCCGCCCCATGGCTGACTAATTT
TTTTTATTTATGCAGAGGCCGAGGCCGCCTCTGCCTCTGAGCTATTCCAGAAGTAGTGAGGAGGCTTTTT
TGGAGGCCTAGGCTTTTGCAAAAAGCTCCCGGGAGCTTGTATATCCATTTTCGGATCTGATCAGCACGTG
TTGACAATTAATCATCGGCATAGTATATCGGCATAGTATAATACGACAAGGTGAGGAACTAAACCATGGC
CAAGTTGACCAGTGCCGTTCCGGTGCTCACCGCGCGCGACGTCGCCGGAGCGGTCGAGTTCTGGACCGAC
CGGCTCGGGTTCTCCCGGGACTTCGTGGAGGACGACTTCGCCGGTGTGGTCCGGGACGACGTGACCCTGT
TCATCAGCGCGGTCCAGGACCAGGTGGTGCCGGACAACACCCTGGCCTGGGTGTGGGTGCGCGGCCTGGA
CGAGCTGTACGCCGAGTGGTCGGAGGTCGTGTCCACGAACTTCCGGGACGCCTCCGGGCCGGCCATGACC
GAGATCGGCGAGCAGCCGTGGGGGCGGGAGTTCGCCCTGCGCGACCCGGCCGGCAACTGCGTGCACTTCG
TGGCCGAGGAGCAGGACTGACACGTGCTACGAGATTTCGATTCCACCGCCGCCTTCTATGAAAGGTTGGG
CTTCGGAATCGTTTTCCGGGACGCCGGCTGGATGATCCTCCAGCGCGGGGATCTCATGCTGGAGTTCTTC
GCCCACCCCAACTTGTTTATTGCAGCTTATAATGGTTACAAATAAAGCAATAGCATCACAAATTTCACAA
ATAAAGCATTTTTTTCACTGCATTCTAGTTGTGGTTTGTCCAAACTCATCAATGTATCTTATCATGTCTG
TATACCGTCGACCTCTAGCTAGAGCTTGGCGTAATCATGGTCATAGCTGTTTCCTGTGTGAAATTGTTAT
CCGCTCACAATTCCACACAACATACGAGCCGGAAGCATAAAGTGTAAAGCCTGGGGTGCCTAATGAGTGA
GCTAACTCACATTAATTGCGTTGCGCTCACTGCCCGCTTTCCAGTCGGGAAACCTGTCGTGCCAGCTGCA
TTAATGAATCGGCCAACGCGCGGGGAGAGGCGGTTTGCGTATTGGGCGCTCTTCCGCTTCCTCGCTCACT
GACTCGCTGCGCTCGGTCGTTCGGCTGCGGCGAGCGGTATCAGCTCACTCAAAGGCGGTAATACGGTTAT
CCACAGAATCAGGGGATAACGCAGGAAAGAACATGTGAGCAAAAGGCCAGCAAAAGGCCAGGAACCGTAA
AAAGGCCGCGTTGCTGGCGTTTTTCCATAGGCTCCGCCCCCCTGACGAGCATCACAAAAATCGACGCTCA
AGTCAGAGGTGGCGAAACCCGACAGGACTATAAAGATACCAGGCGTTTCCCCCTGGAAGCTCCCTCGTGC
GCTCTCCTGTTCCGACCCTGCCGCTTACCGGATACCTGTCCGCCTTTCTCCCTTCGGGAAGCGTGGCGCT
TTCTCATAGCTCACGCTGTAGGTATCTCAGTTCGGTGTAGGTCGTTCGCTCCAAGCTGGGCTGTGTGCAC
GAACCCCCCGTTCAGCCCGACCGCTGCGCCTTATCCGGTAACTATCGTCTTGAGTCCAACCCGGTAAGAC
ACGACTTATCGCCACTGGCAGCAGCCACTGGTAACAGGATTAGCAGAGCGAGGTATGTAGGCGGTGCTAC
AGAGTTCTTGAAGTGGTGGCCTAACTACGGCTACACTAGAAGAACAGTATTTGGTATCTGCGCTCTGCTG
AAGCCAGTTACCTTCGGAAAAAGAGTTGGTAGCTCTTGATCCGGCAAACAAACCACCGCTGGTAGCGGTG
GTTTTTTTGTTTGCAAGCAGCAGATTACGCGCAGAAAAAAAGGATCTCAAGAAGATCCTTTGATCTTTTC
TACGGGGTCTGACGCTCAGTGGAACGAAAACTCACGTTAAGGGATTTTGGTCATGAGATTATCAAAAAGG
ATCTTCACCTAGATCCTTTTAAATTAAAAATGAAGTTTTAAATCAATCTAAAGTATATATGAGTAAACTT
GGTCTGACAGTTACCAATGCTTAATCAGTGAGGCACCTATCTCAGCGATCTGTCTATTTCGTTCATCCAT
AGTTGCCTGACTCCCCGTCGTGTAGATAACTACGATACGGGAGGGCTTACCATCTGGCCCCAGTGCTGCA
ATGATACCGCGAGACCCACGCTCACCGGCTCCAGATTTATCAGCAATAAACCAGCCAGCCGGAAGGGCCG
AGCGCAGAAGTGGTCCTGCAACTTTATCCGCCTCCATCCAGTCTATTAATTGTTGCCGGGAAGCTAGAGT
AAGTAGTTCGCCAGTTAATAGTTTGCGCAACGTTGTTGCCATTGCTACAGGCATCGTGGTGTCACGCTCG
TCGTTTGGTATGGCTTCATTCAGCTCCGGTTCCCAACGATCAAGGCGAGTTACATGATCCCCCATGTTGT
GCAAAAAAGCGGTTAGCTCCTTCGGTCCTCCGATCGTTGTCAGAAGTAAGTTGGCCGCAGTGTTATCACT
CATGGTTATGGCAGCACTGCATAATTCTCTTACTGTCATGCCATCCGTAAGATGCTTTTCTGTGACTGGT
GAGTACTCAACCAAGTCATTCTGAGAATAGTGTATGCGGCGACCGAGTTGCTCTTGCCCGGCGTCAATAC
GGGATAATACCGCGCCACATAGCAGAACTTTAAAAGTGCTCATCATTGGAAAACGTTCTTCGGGGCGAAA
ACTCTCAAGGATCTTACCGCTGTTGAGATCCAGTTCGATGTAACCCACTCGTGCACCCAACTGATCTTCA
GCATCTTTTACTTTCACCAGCGTTTCTGGGTGAGCAAAAACAGGAAGGCAAAATGCCGCAAAAAAGGGAA
TAAGGGCGACACGGAAATGTTGAATACTCATACTCTTCCTTTTTCAATATTATTGAAGCATTTATCAGGG
TTATTGTCTCATGAGCGGATACATATTTGAATGTATTTAGAAAAATAAACAAATAGGGGTTCCGCGCACA
TTTCCCCGAAAAGTGCCACCTGAC
Features (pLannotate 1.2.2; 33 found; start..end, strand, type, name):
     31..83      -  misc_feature   bom (fragment): basis of mobility region from pBR322
    238..617     +  enhancer       CMV enhancer: human cytomegalovirus immediate early enhancer
    618..817     +  promoter       CMV promoter: human cytomegalovirus (CMV) immediate early promoter
    835..1015    +  LTR            5' LTR (truncated): truncated 5' long terminal repeat (LTR) from HIV-1
   1062..1187    +  misc_feature   HIV-1 Ψ: packaging signal of human immunodeficiency virus type 1
   1171..1534    +  CDS            HIV-1 gag (fragment): gag protein from human immunodeficiency virus 1; gag
   1680..1913    +  misc_feature   RRE: The Rev response element (RRE) of HIV-1 allows for Rev-dependent mRNA export from the nucleus to the cytoplasm.
   2290..2390    +  CDS            Rev (fragment): human immunodeficiency virus 1 (HIV-1) Rev protein; rev; enhances nuclear export of unspliced and incompletely spliced viral mRNAs
   2440..2557    +  misc_feature   cPPT/CTS: central polypurine tract and central termination sequence of HIV-1
   2608..2848    +  promoter       U6 promoter: RNA polymerase III promoter for human U6 snRNA
   2877..2952    +  misc_RNA       gRNA scaffold: guide RNA scaffold for the Streptococcus pyogenes CRISPR/Cas9 system
   2970..2988    +  CDS            small t antigen (fragment): SV40 (simian virus 40) small t antigen
   3014..3225    +  promoter       EF-1α core promoter: core promoter for human elongation factor EF-1α
   3250..7353    +  CDS            Cas9: Cas9 (Csn1) endonuclease from the Streptococcus pyogenes Type II CRISPR/Cas system generates RNA-guided double strand breaks in DNA
   7491..8088    +  CDS            PuroR (fragment): puromycin N-acetyltransferase; pac from Streptomyces; confers resistance to puromycin
   8104..8692    +  misc_feature   WPRE: woodchuck hepatitis virus posttranscriptional regulatory element
   8743..8762    +  misc_feature   cPPT/CTS (fragment): central polypurine tract and central termination sequence of HIV-1
   8764..8997    +  LTR            3' LTR (ΔU3): self-inactivating 3' long terminal repeat (LTR) from HIV-1
   9029..9253    +  polyA_signal   bGH poly(A) signal: bovine growth hormone polyadenylation signal
   9257..9278    +  promoter       SV40 promoter (fragment): SV40 enhancer and early promoter
   9299..9727    +  rep_origin     f1 ori (sequence partly withheld): f1 bacteriophage origin of replication; arrow indicates direction of (+) strand synthesis
   9741..10070   +  promoter       SV40 promoter: SV40 enhancer and early promoter
  10118..10165   +  promoter       EM7 promoter: synthetic bacterial promoter&nbsp
  10184..10558   +  CDS            BleoR: antibiotic-binding protein; Sh ble from Streptoalloteichus hindustanus; confers resistance to bleomycin, phleomycin, and Zeocin™
  10568..10693   +  CDS            ble (fragment): BLE_KLEPN - Experimental evidence at protein level: Swiss-Prot protein existence level 1. Binding protein with a strong affinity to the bleomycin family of antibiotics. Binds to CL990; an antimitotic-antibiotic compound. From Klebsiella pneumoniae.
  10688..10809   +  polyA_signal   SV40 poly(A) signal: SV40 polyadenylation signal
  10880..10902   -  protein_bind   lac operator (fragment): The lac repressor binds to the lac operator to inhibit transcription in E. coli. This inhibition can be relieved by adding lactose or isopropyl-β-D-thiogalactopyranoside (IPTG). lac repressor encoded by lacI
  10906..10936   -  promoter       lac promoter: promoter for the E. coli lac operon
  10951..10972   -  protein_bind   CAP binding site: CAP binding activates transcription in the presence of cAMP. E. coli catabolite activator protein
  10985..11077   -  CDS            lacI (fragment): lac repressor; lacI; The lac repressor binds to the lac operator to inhibit transcription in E. coli. This inhibition can be relieved by adding lactose or isopropyl-β-D-thiogalactopyranoside (IPTG).
  11260..11848   -  rep_origin     ori: high-copy-number ColE1/pMB1/pBR322/pUC origin of replication
  12019..12879   -  CDS            AmpR: β-lactamase; bla; confers resistance to ampicillin, carbenicillin, and related antibiotics
  12880..12984   -  promoter       AmpR promoter: bla
