[The description below was written by a language model from this plasmid's Addgene catalogue record and pLannotate feature annotations shown in this document.]
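Description:
LentiCRISPRv2puro-Tyr is a single-vector lentiviral CRISPR construct, about 13 kb in size, built on the LentiCRISPRv2puro backbone and designed to knock out the mouse tyrosinase gene (Tyr). It is propagated in E. coli as a high-copy plasmid through a ColE1/pUC-type origin with ampicillin selection (AmpR). An f1 origin is also present. Outside the viral region, the backbone carries an SV40/EM7-driven BleoR cassette with an SV40 poly(A) signal.

The transfer cassette has a third-generation, self-inactivating layout. A CMV enhancer/promoter replaces the U3 region of a truncated HIV-1 5' LTR to drive genomic RNA production in packaging cells. It is followed by the Ψ packaging signal with a gag fragment, the RRE for Rev-dependent export, and the cPPT/CTS. The cassette ends in a ΔU3 3' LTR and is followed by a bGH poly(A) signal.

Two expression units sit between the LTRs. A human U6 Pol III promoter transcribes the Tyr-targeting guide, which was cloned through BsmBI sites immediately upstream of the S. pyogenes gRNA scaffold. An EF-1α core promoter drives S. pyogenes Cas9, followed in the same unit by puromycin N-acetyltransferase, with a WPRE to enhance transcript expression. The feature table does not annotate the linker between Cas9 and PuroR, and the record does not give the guide's target site within Tyr.

After packaging and transduction, cells that have integrated the vector can be selected with puromycin. These cells express both Cas9 and the guide, which produces disruptive double-strand breaks in Tyr. The associated study concerns imaging of NK cell-mediated killing of metastatic tumor cells, but the record does not state the specific reason for removing tyrosinase.
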