Addgene plasmid #170293: LentiCRISPRv2puro-Tyr
Purpose: A knock-out vector for the mouse tyrosinase.
Depositing lab: Michiyuki Matsuda. Depositing organization: Kyoto University, Graduate School of Biostudies. Publication: Functional visualization of NK Cell-mediated killing of metastatic single tumor cells. Ichise H, Tsukamoto S, Hirashima T, Konishi Y, Oki C, Tsukiji S, Iwano S, Miyawaki A, Sumiyama K, Terai K, Matsuda M. Elife. 2022 Feb 3;11. pii: 76269. doi: 10.7554/eLife.76269. PubMed 35113018.
Backbone
  Vector backbone: LentiCRISPRv2puro
  Backbone manufacturer: https://www.addgene.org/52961/
  Vector type: Lentiviral, CRISPR
  Selectable markers: Puromycin
Growth in bacteria
  Bacterial resistance: Ampicillin, 100 μg/mL
  Growth temperature: 37°C
  Growth strain: NEB Stable
  Copy number: High Copy
Gene/Insert
  Gene/Insert name: A gRNA targeting the mouse tyrosinase gene.
  Cloning method: Restriction Enzyme; 5′ cloning site BsmBI (unknown if destroyed); 3′ cloning site BsmBI (unknown if destroyed)
  Sequencing primers: 5′ hU6-F
Terms and licenses: Academic/Nonprofit Terms; Industry Terms: Not Available to Industry
How to cite: LentiCRISPRv2puro-Tyr was a gift from Michiyuki Matsuda (Addgene plasmid # 170293 ; http://n2t.net/addgene:170293 ; RRID:Addgene_170293)
